>Addgene plasmid #50820 | SERA9-bio-His | depositor full sequence | sequence record 76308 | SERA9-bio-His sequence 9417 bps
CATGTTGACATTGATTATTGACTAGTTATTAATAGTAATCAATTACGGGGTCATTAGTTCATAGCCCATA
TATGGAGTTCCGCGTTACATAACTTACGGTAAATGGCCCGCCTGGCTGACCGCCCAACGACCCCCGCCCA
TTGACGTCAATAATGACGTATGTTCCCATAGTAACGCCAATAGGGACTTTCCATTGACGTCAATGGGTGG
AGTATTTACGGTAAACTGCCCACTTGGCAGTACATCAAGTGTATCATATGCCAAGTCCGCCCCCTATTGA
CGTCAATGACGGTAAATGGCCCGCCTGGCATTATGCCCAGTACATGACCTTACGGGACTTTCCTACTTGG
CAGTACATCTACGTATTAGTCATCGCTATTACCATGGTGATGCGGTTTTGGCAGTACACCAATGGGCGTG
GATAGCGGTTTGACTCACGGGGATTTCCAAGTCTCCACCCCATTGACGTCAATGGGAGTTTGTTTTGGCA
CCAAAATCAACGGGACTTTCCAAAATGTCGTAATAACCCCGCCCCGTTGACGCAAATGGGCGGTAGGCGT
GTACGGTGGGAGGTCTATATAAGCAGAGCTCGTTTAGTGAACCGTCAGATCCTCACTCTCTTCCGCATCG
CTGTCTGCGAGGGCCAGCTGTTGGGCTCGCGGTTGAGGACAAACTCTTCGCGGTCTTTCCAGTACTCTTG
GATCGGAAACCCGTCGGCCTCCGAACGGTACTCCGCCACCGAGGGACCTGAGCGAGTCCGCATCGACCGG
ATCGGAAAACCTCTCGAGAAAGGCGTCTAACCAGTCACAGTCGCAAGGTAGGCTGAGCACCGTGGCGGGC
GGCAGCGGGTGGCGGTCGGGGTTGTTTCTGGCGGAGGTGCTGCTGATGATGTAATTAAAGTAGGCGGTCT
TGAGACGGCGGATGGTCGAGGTGAGGTGTGGCAGGCTTGAGATCCAGCTGTTGGGGTGAGTACTCCCTCT
CAAAAGCGGGCATTACTTCTGCGCTAAGATTGTCAGTTTCCAAAAACGAGGAGGATTTGATATTCACCTG
GCCCGATCTGGCCATACACTTGAGTGACAATGACATCCACTTTGCCTTTCTCTCCACAGGTGTCCACTCC
CAGGTCCAAGTTTGCCACCATGGAGTTTCAGACCCAGGTACTCATGTCCCTGCTGCTCTGCATGTCTGGT
GCGGCCGCAGAGGTGGAAAGCAGCGACAGCACCAGCTTTCTGAACCTGATCAGCGGCCAGAGCAGCAGCA
ACAGCGACGACACCGTGTCCAGCAGCGACTCCAGAGGCGTGGTGGCCTCTGTGTCTGGCACCGTGGATAG
CGACGTGTCCCGGACCGATAGCACCGGCAACGTGAACAGCAAGAACAGCGAGCTGAGCGAGACACGGCAG
AACAGCGTGGAACAGAACAACAACGCCAACTCCGCCGACAACAGCATCAAGATCAAGAGCGCCTTCCTGA
AAGAAAACGTGGGCGTGAAGATCACCGGCCCCTGCGACGAGGGATTCGGCCTGGTCATGGTGCCCCACAT
CATCATCAACGTGGACACCCGGAACACCGACATCCAGCTGGGCAAGAAGTCCAGCGAGATCAACTACGGC
ATCAAGCTGCGGAAGAAGGGCAAGGACGAGTACGAGGAAAAAGTGGGCATCGACCTGCTGAAGAACGTGT
GCGAAACCGGCAAGAACTTCAAGTTCGTGGCCTACATCAAGGGCGACGAGCTGATCATTAAGTGGAAAGT
GATCGAGGAAGGCAACATCCCCATCGACATCAAGAAGTTTAAGATCAAGCGGATGAGCCCCCCCATCACC
AGCATCCAGGTGTTCAGCAGCATGTCCGACGAGAAGTCCTTCGTGCTGGAAAACAAGAACTACGTGGTCA
CCAACAACATGCCCGAGAAGTGCGAGGCCCTGGCCACCAACTGTTTTCTGAGCGGCAATATCGACATTGA
GAAGTGCTACCAGTGCAGCCTGCTGGTGGAAAACGACGCCAAGTCCGACGTGTGCTACAACTTCATCAGC
CGCGAGAACAAAGAGAAGCTGAACGAGGAACGGTTCAAAGTGAAGGGCTCCACCGAGTACGAAGAGAGCG
TGGAATCCGAGCTGAAGGGCGCCATTGATCTGCTGATCTCCAGCTTCTACAAGAGCGACGGCGAGAATGG
CGAGAACGTGCTGATTAGCTTCGAGGACCTGAACAGCGCCCTCGAGGACGACATCATCAATTTCTGCTCC
CTGCTGAAACTGGTGGACCTGTCCGGCACCTTCATGAACCACCAGATCGGCACCACCGCCGACGCCTTCA
ACAACATCGTGAAGCTGCTGAAAGAGCACAAAGAAGAGGACGAGTTCGTCCTGCGGACCAAGCTGAGAAA
CCCCGCCCTGTGCATGAAGAATGTGGACGACTGGGTCAAGAGCAGATGCGGCCTGCTGACCTCCGACGAC
AGCTACGTCGTGATCAAGAAGAACTCCGACACCAACGGGAAGAACGAGAACAACGAGGCCAATGACGAGG
AATACGACGGCGTGATCGACCTGAGCACCAACGAGAACGGCAATGTGAAGTCCATCCAGTTCAACGACGA
CATCTACTGCAACGACGATTACTGCAATCGGTGGAAAAATGAGAACAACTGCATCTCCAAGATCGGCGTC
GAGGACCAGGGCAACTGTGCCAGCTCTTGGGCCTTCGCCTCCAAGCTGCACTTCGAGACACTGAGATGCA
TGAAGGGCTACGACCACCTGGGCATCAGCGCCCTGTACCTGACCAATTGCGCCAAGGGCAAGATCAGCAA
GAGATGCACCGAGGGCGGCAACCCCGCCGAGTTCCTGGAAATCGTGTCCAACTCCGGCTTCCTGCCCACC
GAGTTCGACTACCCCTACTTCTACGCCCTGGTCGAGAACAGCTGCCCCAGCGGCCTGAACAAGTGGATCA
ACCTGTGGGAGGATGTGAAGCTGTTCGACTATAAGTACGAGCCCAACTCCATCGGCAGCAAGGGCTACAG
CGTGTACAAGTCCGAGATGTTCAAGGACAACATGGATGAGTACGTGAAGATGATCAAGTCTGAGATCAAG
AACAAGGGCAGCGTGATCGCCTATATCAACGCCCAGAGCGTGCTGACCTACGATTTCAACGGCAAGAATA
TCCTGAACATGTGCGGCTCCAAGACCACCGACCACTCCATCAATGTGATCGGCTACGGCCACTACAAAAA
CAAAGAGGGCGAGGAAAAGTCCTACTGGCTCGTGCGGAACAGCTGGGGCTACTACTGGGGCGACGAAGGC
AACTTCAAAGTGGATATGTACGGCCCCAGCAACTGCAACTACCACTTTATCAACACCGTGCTGGTGTTCA
ACATCGATATCCCCATGATGAACAACAACGAAAACAACAAGAAGGGCCTGTACAACTACTTCCCCAAGTA
CACCCACGAGTTCTACCACAACTTCTACGACCAGAACTTCGGCAGCGACAACAAGATCTCCCTGATCAAC
AGCAACGGCGCCAACAAGAACGATGTGAACAACGCCTACACAGTGCACGGCCAGTCCGGCGAGACAGAGG
TGCAGCCTAGCCAGCTGAGAAGCACCGCCAACCAGGACAGCAACAGAGGCGCCGTGACCAGCGACCCTCT
GAGAACCCAGCCTGAGACAACCAGCACCTCCGTGAAGAAAATGGACGTGTTCCAGGTGCTGAAGCACGTC
AAGAATAGCAAGATCAAAGTGGGCCTGATTAAGTACGACAACGATGACGAGATCGGCGCCCACCACAGCT
GCACCAGAGCCTACAGCTTCGACCCTGAGAAGTACGACGAGTGTGTGGAATTCTGCCGGAAGAACTGGGA
GCAGTGCAAGGACAAGCCCAGCCCCGGCTTCTGCCTGACAAAGCTGGATGAGTCCAAGGGCTGCTTCTTC
TGCTACGTGGGCGCGCCGTCGACCTCCATCACGGCCTATAAGAGTGAGGGGGAGTCAGCGGAGTTCTCCT
TCCCACTCAACCTTGGAGAGGAAAGCCTGCAGGGAGAGTTGAGATGGAAGGCAGAGAAGGCTCCTTCTTC
CCAGTCCTGGATCACCTTCTCCCTAAAGAACCAAAAGGTGTCTGTGCAGAAGTCTACTAGCAACCCCAAG
TTCCAGCTGTCCGAAACGCTCCCACTCACCCTTCAGATACCCCAGGTCTCCCTTCAGTTTGCTGGTTCTG
GCAACCTGACCCTGACTCTGGACAGAGGGATACTGTATCAGGAAGTGAACCTGGTGGTGATGAAAGTGAC
TCAGCCCGACAGCAACACTTTGACCTGTGAGGTGATGGGACCCACCTCACCCAAGATGAGACTGATCTTG
AAGCAGGAGAATCAGGAGGCCAGGGTCTCCAGGCAGGAGAAAGTGATTCAAGTGCAGGCCCCTGAAGCAG
GGGTGTGGCAATGTCTACTGAGTGAAGGTGAAGAGGTCAAGATGGACTCCAAGATCCAGGTTTTATCCAA
AGGGTTGAATTCCGGCAGCCTGCACCACATCCTGGACGCCCAGAAGATGCTGTGGAACCACAGGGACAGG
AACCTGCCTCCTCTGGCCCCTCTGGGCCCCCACCACCATCACCACCATTGAGTCTAGACACGTGATTAAT
TAAGGATCCCCCGACCTCGACCTCTGGCTAATAAAGGAAATTTATTTTCATTGCAATAGTGTGTTGGAAT
TTTTTGTGTCTCTCACTCGGAAGGACATATGGGAGGGCAAATCATTTGGTCGAGATCCCTCGGAGATCTC
TAGCTAGAGGATCGATCCCCGCCCCGGACGAACTAAACCTGACTACGACATCTCTGCCCCTTCTTCGCGG
GGCAGTGCATGTAATCCCTTCAGTTGGTTGGTACAACTTGCCAACTGGGCCCTGTTCCACATGTGACACG
GGGGGGGACCAAACACAAAGGGGTTCTCTGACTGTAGTTGACATCCTTATAAATGGATGTGCACATTTGC
CAACACTGAGTGGCTTTCATCCTGGAGCAGACTTTGCAGTCTGTGGACTGCAACACAACATTGCCTTTAT
GTGTAACTCTTGGCTGAAGCTCTTACACCAATGCTGGGGGACATGTACCTCCCAGGGGCCCAGGAAGACT
ACGGGAGGCTACACCAACGTCAATCAGAGGGGCCTGTGTAGCTACCGATAAGCGGACCCTCAAGAGGGCA
TTAGCAATAGTGTTTATAAGGCCCCCTTGTTAACCCTAAACGGGTAGCATATGCTTCCCGGGTAGTAGTA
TATACTATCCAGACTAACCCTAATTCAATAGCATATGTTACCCAACGGGAAGCATATGCTATCGAATTAG
GGTTAGTAAAAGGGTCCTAAGGAACAGCGATATCTCCCACCCCATGAGCTGTCACGGTTTTATTTACATG
GGGTCAGGATTCCACGAGGGTAGTGAACCATTTTAGTCACAAGGGCAGTGGCTGAAGATCAAGGAGCGGG
CAGTGAACTCTCCTGAATCTTCGCCTGCTTCTTCATTCTCCTTCGTTTAGCTAATAGAATAACTGCTGAG
TTGTGAACAGTAAGGTGTATGTGAGGTGCTCGAAAACAAGGTTTCAGGTGACGCCCCCAGAATAAAATTT
GGACGGGGGGTTCAGTGGTGGCATTGTGCTATGACACCAATATAACCCTCACAAACCCCTTGGGCAATAA
ATACTAGTGTAGGAATGAAACATTCTGAATATCTTTAACAATAGAAATCCATGGGGTGGGGACAAGCCGT
AAAGACTGGATGTCCATCTCACACGAATTTATGGCTATGGGCAACACATAATCCTAGTGCAATATGATAC
TGGGGTTATTAAGATGTGTCCCAGGCAGGGACCAAGACAGGTGAACCATGTTGTTACACTCTATTTGTAA
CAAGGGGAAAGAGAGTGGACGCCGACAGCAGCGGACTCCACTGGTTGTCTCTAACACCCCCGAAAATTAA
ACGGGGCTCCACGCCAATGGGGCCCATAAACAAAGACAAGTGGCCACTCTTTTTTTTGAAATTGTGGAGT
GGGGGCACGCGTCAGCCCCCACACGCCGCCCTGCGGTTTTGGACTGTAAAATAAGGGTGTAATAACTTGG
CTGATTGTAACCCCGCTAACCACTGCGGTCAAACCACTTGCCCACAAAACCACTAATGGCACCCCGGGGA
ATACCTGCATAAGTAGGTGGGCGGGCCAAGATAGGGGCGCGATTGCTGCGATCTGGAGGACAAATTACAC
ACACTTGCGCCTGAGCGCCAAGCACAGGGTTGTTGGTCCTCATATTCACGAGGTCGCTGAGAGCACGGTG
GGCTAATGTTGCCATGGGTAGCATATACTACCCAAATATCTGGATAGCATATGCTATCCTAATCTATATC
TGGGTAGCATAGGCTATCCTAATCTATATCTGGGTAGCATATGCTATCCTAATCTATATCTGGGTAGTAT
ATGCTATCCTAATTTATATCTGGGTAGCATAGGCTATCCTAATCTATATCTGGGTAGCATATGCTATCCT
AATCTATATCTGGGTAGTATATGCTATCCTAATCTGTATCCGGGTAGCATATGCTATCCTAATAGAGATT
AGGGTAGTATATGCTATCCTAATTTATATCTGGGTAGCATATACTACCCAAATATCTGGATAGCATATGC
TATCCTAATCTATATCTGGGTAGCATATGCTATCCTAATCTATATCTGGGTAGCATAGGCTATCCTAATC
TATATCTGGGTAGCATATGCTATCCTAATCTATATCTGGGTAGTATATGCTATCCTAATTTATATCTGGG
TAGCATAGGCTATCCTAATCTATATCTGGGTAGCATATGCTATCCTAATCTATATCTGGGTAGTATATGC
TATCCTAATCTGTATCCGGGTAGCATATGCTATCCTCATGATAAGCTGTCAAACATGAGAATTTTCTTGA
AGACGAAAGGGCCTCGTGATACGCCTATTTTTATAGGTTAATGTCATGATAATAATGGTTTCTTAGACGT
CAGGTGGCACTTTTCGGGGAAATGTGCGCGGAACCCCTATTTGTTTATTTTTCTAAATACATTCAAATAT
GTATCCGCTCATGAGACAATAACCCTGATAAATGCTTCAATAATATTGAAAAAGGAAGAGTATGAGTATT
CAACATTTCCGTGTCGCCCTTATTCCCTTTTTTGCGGCATTTTGCCTTCCTGTTTTTGCTCACCCAGAAA
CGCTGGTGAAAGTAAAAGATGCTGAAGATCAGTTGGGTGCACGAGTGGGTTACATCGAACTGGATCTCAA
CAGCGGTAAGATCCTTGAGAGTTTTCGCCCCGAAGAACGTTTTCCAATGATGAGCACTTTTAAAGTTCTG
CTATGTGGCGCGGTATTATCCCGTGTTGACGCCGGGCAAGAGCAACTCGGTCGCCGCATACACTATTCTC
AGAATGACTTGGTTGAGTACTCACCAGTCACAGAAAAGCATCTTACGGATGGCATGACAGTAAGAGAATT
ATGCAGTGCTGCCATAACCATGAGTGATAACACTGCGGCCAACTTACTTCTGACAACGATCGGAGGACCG
AAGGAGCTAACCGCTTTTTTGCACAACATGGGGGATCATGTAACTCGCCTTGATCGTTGGGAACCGGAGC
TGAATGAAGCCATACCAAACGACGAGCGTGACACCACGATGCCTGCAGCAATGGCAACAACGTTGCGCAA
ACTATTAACTGGCGAACTACTTACTCTAGCTTCCCGGCAACAATTAATAGACTGGATGGAGGCGGATAAA
GTTGCAGGACCACTTCTGCGCTCGGCCCTTCCGGCTGGCTGGTTTATTGCTGATAAATCTGGAGCCGGTG
AGCGTGGGTCTCGCGGTATCATTGCAGCACTGGGGCCAGATGGTAAGCCCTCCCGTATCGTAGTTATCTA
CACGACGGGGAGTCAGGCAACTATGGATGAACGAAATAGACAGATCGCTGAGATAGGTGCCTCACTGATT
AAGCATTGGTAACTGTCAGACCAAGTTTACTCATATATACTTTAGATTGATTTAAAACTTCATTTTTAAT
TTAAAAGGATCTAGGTGAAGATCCTTTTTGATAATCTCATGACCAAAATCCCTTAACGTGAGTTTTCGTT
CCACTGAGCGTCAGACCCCGTAGAAAAGATCAAAGGATCTTCTTGAGATCCTTTTTTTCTGCGCGTAATC
TGCTGCTTGCAAACAAAAAAACCACCGCTACCAGCGGTGGTTTGTTTGCCGGATCAAGAGCTACCAACTC
TTTTTCCGAAGGTAACTGGCTTCAGCAGAGCGCAGATACCAAATACTGTTCTTCTAGTGTAGCCGTAGTT
AGGCCACCACTTCAAGAACTCTGTAGCACCGCCTACATACCTCGCTCTGCTAATCCTGTTACCAGTGGCT
GCTGCCAGTGGCGATAAGTCGTGTCTTACCGGGTTGGACTCAAGACGATAGTTACCGGATAAGGCGCAGC
GGTCGGGCTGAACGGGGGGTTCGTGCACACAGCCCAGCTTGGAGCGAACGACCTACACCGAACTGAGATA
CCTACAGCGTGAGCTATGAGAAAGCGCCACGCTTCCCGAAGGGAGAAAGGCGGACAGGTATCCGGTAAGC
GGCAGGGTCGGAACAGGAGAGCGCACGAGGGAGCTTCCAGGGGGAAACGCCTGGTATCTTTATAGTCCTG
TCGGGTTTCGCCACCTCTGACTTGAGCGTCGATTTTTGTGATGCTCGTCAGGGGGGCGGAGCCTATGGAA
AAACGCCAGCAACGCGGCCTTTTTACGGTTCCTGGCCTTTTGCTGGCCTTTTGCTCACATGTTCTTTCCT
GCGTTATCCCCTGATTCTGTGGATAACCGTATTACCGCCTTTGAGTGAGCTGATACCGCTCGCCGCAGCC
GAACGACCGAGCGCAGCGAGTCAGTGAGCGAGGAAGCGGAAGAGCGCCCAATACGCAAACCGCCTCTCCC
CGCGCGTTGGCCGATTCATTAATGCAGCTGGCACGACAGGTTTCCCGACTGGAAAGCGGGCAGTGAGCGC
AACGCAATTAATGTGAGTTAGCTCACTCATTAGGCACCCCAGGCTTTACACTTTATGCTTCCGGCTCGTA
TGTTGTGTGGAATTGTGAGCGGATAACAATTTCACACAGGAAACAGCTATGACCATGATTACGCCAAGCT
CTAGCTAGAGGTCGACCAATTCTCATGTTTGACAGCTTATCATCGCAGATCCGGGCAACGTTGTTGCCAT
TGCTGCAGGCGCAGAACTGGTAGGTATGGAAGATCTATACATTGAATCAATATTGGCAATTAGCCATATT
AGTCATTGGTTATATAGCATAAATCAATATTGGCTATTGGCCATTGCATACGTTGTATCTATATCATAAT
ATGTACATTTATATTGGCTCATGTCCAATATGACCGC
Features (pLannotate 1.2.2; 18 found; start..end, strand, type, name):
      7..386     +  enhancer       CMV enhancer: human cytomegalovirus immediate early enhancer
    388..587     +  promoter       CMV promoter: human cytomegalovirus (CMV) immediate early promoter
    655..693     +  misc_feature   Ad SA (fragment): adenovirus major late transcript splice acceptor (Friedrich and Soriano, 1991)
    726..935     -  CDS            PTP (fragment): TERM_ADE02 - Experimental evidence at protein level: Swiss-Prot protein existence level 1. Protein covalently bound to the viral DNA that acts as a primer for viral genomic replication by DNA strand displacement. Assembles on the viral origin of replication in an initiation complex with viral polymerase, DBP, host NFIA and host POU2F1/OCT1. During initiation, the polymerase covalently couples the first dCTP with Ser- 580 of pTP. The terminal protein stimulates the template activity over 20 fold compared to protein-free templates. Neo-synthesized viral genomes are linked to two preterminal prot
    966..1055    +  intron         chimeric intron (fragment): chimera between introns from adenovirus and immunoglobulin heavy chain genes
   1074..1120    +  CDS            IgH signal sequence (fragment): signal sequence from the mouse immunoglobulin heavy chain variable region
   3882..4490    +  CDS            Cd4 (fragment): CD4_RAT - Experimental evidence at protein level: Swiss-Prot protein existence level 1. Integral membrane glycoprotein that plays an essential role in the immune response and serves multiple functions in responses against both external and internal offenses. In T-cells, functions primarily as a coreceptor for MHC class II molecule:peptide complex. The antigens presented by class II peptides are derived from extracellular proteins while class I peptides are derived from cytosolic proteins. Interacts simultaneously with the T-cell receptor (TCR) and the MHC class II presented by antigen presenti
   4650..4705    +  polyA_signal   β-globin poly(A) signal: rabbit β-globin polyadenylation signal (Gil and Proudfoot, 1987)
   5219..6900    -  rep_origin     oriP (fragment): Epstein-Barr virus oriP replication origin (Yates et al., 2000)
   7027..7131    +  promoter       AmpR promoter: bla
   7132..7992    +  CDS            AmpR: β-lactamase; bla; confers resistance to ampicillin, carbenicillin, and related antibiotics
   8163..8751    +  rep_origin     ori: high-copy-number ColE1/pMB1/pBR322/pUC origin of replication
   8934..9026    +  CDS            lacI (fragment): lac repressor; lacI; The lac repressor binds to the lac operator to inhibit transcription in E. coli. This inhibition can be relieved by adding lactose or isopropyl-β-D-thiogalactopyranoside (IPTG).
   9039..9060    +  protein_bind   CAP binding site: CAP binding activates transcription in the presence of cAMP. E. coli catabolite activator protein
   9075..9105    +  promoter       lac promoter: promoter for the E. coli lac operon
   9113..9129    +  protein_bind   lac operator: The lac repressor binds to the lac operator to inhibit transcription in E. coli. This inhibition can be relieved by adding lactose or isopropyl-β-D-thiogalactopyranoside (IPTG). lac repressor encoded by lacI
   9199..9215    +  promoter       tet promoter (fragment): E. coli promoter for tetracycline efflux protein gene
   9225..9250    -  CDS            bla(M) (fragment): β-lactamase lacking the signal sequence; bla(M); allows cytosolic expression of β-lactamase
