[The description below was written by a language model from this plasmid's Addgene catalogue record and pLannotate feature annotations shown in this document.]
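Description:
SERA9-bio-His is a mammalian expression plasmid built on the pTT3 backbone, designed to produce a secreted, tagged recombinant form of full-length SERA9 (PFI0135c) from Plasmodium falciparum. It is propagated in E. coli through a high-copy ColE1/pUC-type origin with ampicillin selection (AmpR/β-lactamase). The backbone also carries a fragment of the Epstein-Barr virus oriP, an element that supports episomal maintenance in cells supplying EBNA1. Short remnants of lac regulatory sequences and other cloning-vector fragments are annotated but have no evident role in expression.

The expression cassette is driven by the CMV immediate-early enhancer and promoter. These are followed by adenovirus-derived leader and splice sequences with a chimeric intron, which is the likely reason one stretch is annotated as an adenoviral terminal protein fragment on the opposite strand. An annotated fragment of a mouse immunoglobulin heavy chain signal sequence sits at the start of the coding region and would direct the product into the secretory pathway. The SERA9 insert of about 2.7 kb was made by gene synthesis and is cloned between retained NotI and AscI sites. It falls in the unannotated interval between the signal sequence and the tags. All potential N-linked glycosylation sequons were removed by substituting alanine for the serine or threonine, preventing glycosylation of this parasite protein in mammalian cells.

Downstream, the backbone supplies rat CD4 domains 3 and 4, a biotinylation sequence and a 6xHis tag as C-terminal fusions, and a rabbit β-globin polyadenylation signal ends the transcript. The biotinylation and His tags are listed in the catalogue fields but not picked up in the feature table. The stated purpose is expression of enzymatically monobiotinylated SERA9, as part of a library of merozoite surface and secreted proteins.
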