Addgene plasmid #50820: SERA9-bio-His
Purpose: Expresses enzymatically monobiotinylated full length SERA9
Depositing lab: Gavin Wright. Depositing organization: Wellcome Sanger Institute. Publication: Towards a comprehensive Plasmodium falciparum merozoite cell surface and secreted recombinant protein library. Zenonos ZA, Rayner JC, Wright GJ. Malar J. 2014 Mar 12;13(1):93. doi: 10.1186/1475-2875-13-93. PubMed 24620899.
Backbone
  Vector backbone: pTT3
  Backbone manufacturer: Yves Durocher
  Backbone size w/o insert (bp): 6670
  Modifications to backbone: Addition of CD4, biotinylation sequence, 6xhis tags
  Vector type: Mammalian Expression
Growth in bacteria
  Bacterial resistance: Ampicillin, 100 μg/mL
  Growth temperature: 37°C
  Growth strain: Top10
  Copy number: High Copy
Gene/Insert
  Gene/Insert name: SERA9 (alt name: PFI0135c)
  Species: P. falciparum
  Insert size (bp): 2747
  Mutation: all potential N-linked glycosylation sites (N-X-S/T, where X is not proline) were systematically removed by substituting alanine for serine/threonine at these sites.
  Promoter: CMV
  Tag / fusion protein: ratCD4d3+4,biotinylation sequence, 6xHis (C terminal on backbone)
  Cloning method: Restriction Enzyme; 5′ cloning site NotI (not destroyed); 3′ cloning site AscI (not destroyed)
  Sequencing primers: 5′ CMV-F; 3′ EBVori-F (5'-CCACTCAGTGTTGGCAAATG-3')
Resource information
  A portion of this plasmid was derived from a plasmid made by: pTT3 was obtained from Yves Durocher, National Research Council of Canada
Terms and licenses: Academic/Nonprofit Terms; Industry Terms: Not Available to Industry
Depositor comments: Made by gene synthesis
How to cite: SERA9-bio-His was a gift from Gavin Wright (Addgene plasmid # 50820 ; http://n2t.net/addgene:50820 ; RRID:Addgene_50820)
