>Addgene plasmid #50820 | SERA9-bio-His | addgene partial sequence | sequence record 78585 | EBVori-F
ACTACAGTCAGAGAACCCCTTTGTGTTTGGTCCCCCCCCGTGTCACATGTGGAACAGGGCCCAGTTGGCA
AGTTGTACCAACCAACTGAAGGGATTACATGCACTGCCCCGCGAAGAAGGGGCAGAGATGTCGTAGTCAG
GTTTAGTTCGTCCGGGGCGGGGATCGATCCTCTAGCTAGAGATCTCCGAGGGATCTCGACCAAATGATTT
GCCCTCCCATATGTCCTTCCGAGTGAGAGACACAAAAAATTCCAACACACTATTGCAATGAAAATAAATT
TCCTTTATTAGCCAGAGGTCGAGGTCGGGGGATCCTTAATTAATCACGTGTCTAGACTCAATGGTGGTGA
TGGTGGTGGGGGCCCAGAGGGGCCAGAGGAGGCAGGTTCCTGTCCCTGTGGTTCCACAGCATCTTCTGGG
CGTCCAGGATGTGGTGCAGGCTGCCGGAATTCAACCCTTTGGATAAAACCTGGATCTTGGAGTCCATCTT
GACCTCTTCACCTTCACTCAGTAGACATTGCCACACCCCTGCTTCAGGGGCCTGCACTTGAATCACTTTC
TCCTGCCTGGAGACCCTGGCCTCCTGATTCTCCTGCTTCAAGATCAGTCTCATCTTGGGTGAGGTGGGTC
CCATCACCTCACAGGTCAAAGTGTTGCTGTCGGGCTGAGTCACTTTCATCACCACCAGGTTCACTTCCTG
ATACAGTATCCCTCTGTCCAGAGTCAGGGTCAGGTTGCCAGAACCAGCAAACTGAAGGGAGACCTGGGGT
ATCTGAAGGGTGAGTGGGAGCGTTTCGGACAGCTGGAACTTGGGGTTGCTAGTAGACTTCTGCACAGACA
CCTTTTGGTTCTTTA
