>Addgene plasmid #50820 | SERA9-bio-His | addgene partial sequence | sequence record 79420 | CMV-F 5'-CGCAAATGGGCGGTAGGCGTG-3'
ACCGTCAGATCCTCACTCTCTTCCGCATCGCTGTCTGCGAGGGCCAGCTGTTGGGCTCGCGGTTGAGGAC
AAACTCTTCGCGGTCTTTCCAGTACTCTTGGATCGGAAACCCGTCGGCCTCCGAACGGTACTCCGCCACC
GAGGGACCTGAGCGAGTCCGCATCGACCGGATCGGAAAACCTCTCGAGAAAGGCGTCTAACCAGTCACAG
TCGCAAGGTAGGCTGAGCACCGTGGCGGGCGGCAGCGGGTGGCGGTCGGGGTTGTTTCTGGCGGAGGTGC
TGCTGATGATGTAATTAAAGTAGGCGGTCTTGAGACGGCGGATGGTCGAGGTGAGGTGTGGCAGGCTTGA
GATCCAGCTGTTGGGGTGAGTACTCCCTCTCAAAAGCGGGCATTACTTCTGCGCTAAGATTGTCAGTTTC
CAAAAACGAGGAGGATTTGATATTCACCTGGCCCGATCTGGCCATACACTTGAGTGACAATGACATCCAC
TTTGCCTTTCTCTCCACAGGTGTCCACTCCCAGGTCCAAGTTTGCCACCATGGAGTTTCAGACCCAGGTA
CTCATGTCCCTGCTGCTCTGCATGTCTGGTGCGGCCGCAGAGGTGGAAAGCAGCGACAGCACCAGCTTTC
TGAACCTGATCAGCGGCCAGAGCAGCAGCAACAGCGACGACACCGTGTCCAGCAGCGACTCCAGAGGCGT
GGTGGCCTCTGTGTCTGGCACCGTGGATAGCGACGTGTCCCGGACCGATAGCACCGGCAACGTGAACAGC
AAGAACAGCGAGCTGAGCGAGACACGGCAGAACAGCGTG
